>Addgene plasmid #63795 | pGS1623 | depositor full sequence | sequence record 110439 | pGS1623 sequence 5516 bps
TTAATTAACATGGTGGCCTCCTCCGAGGACGTCATCAAAGAGTTCATGCGCTTCAAGGTGCGCATGGAGG
GCTCCGTGAACGGCCACGAGTTCGAGATCGAGGGCGAGGGCGAGGGCCGCCCCTACGAGGGCACCCAGAC
CGCCAAGCTGAAGGTGACCAAGGGCGGCCCCCTGCCCTTCGCCTGGGACATCCTGTCCCCCCAGTTCCAG
TACGGCTCCAAGGCGTACGTGAAGCACCCCGCCGACATCCCCGACTACAAGAAGCTGTCCTTCCCCGAGG
GCTTCAAGTGGGAGCGCGTGATGAACTTCGAGGACGGCGGCGTGGTGACCGTGACCCAGGACTCCTCCCT
GCAGGACGGCACGCTGATCTACAAGGTGAAGTTCCGCGGCACCAACTTCCCCCCCGACGGCCCCGTAATG
CAGAAGAAGACCATGGGCTGGGAGGCCTCCACCGAGCGCCTGTACCCCCGCGACGGCGTGCTGAAGGGCG
AGATCCACCAGGCCCTGAAGCTGAAGGACGGCGGCCACTACCTGGTGGAGTTCAAGACCATCTACATGGC
CAAGAAGCCCGTGCAGCTGCCCGGCTACTACTACGTGGACACCAAGCTGGACATCACCTCCCACAACGAG
GACTACACCATCGTGGAACAGTACGAGCGCTCCGAGGGCCGCCACCACCTGTTCCTGGGGCATGGCACCG
GCAGCACCGGCAGCGGCAGCTCCGGCACCGCCTCCTCCGAGGACGTCATCAAAGAGTTCATGCGCTTCAA
GGTGCGCATGGAGGGCTCCGTGAACGGCCACGAGTTCGAGATCGAGGGCGAGGGCGAGGGCCGCCCCTAC
GAGGGCACCCAGACCGCCAAGCTGAAGGTGACCAAGGGCGGCCCCCTGCCCTTCGCCTGGGACATCCTGT
CCCCCCAGTTCCAGTACGGCTCCAAGGCGTACGTGAAGCACCCCGCCGACATCCCCGACTACAAGAAGCT
GTCCTTCCCCGAGGGCTTCAAGTGGGAGCGCGTGATGAACTTCGAGGACGGCGGCGTGGTGACCGTGACC
CAGGACTCCTCCCTGCAGGACGGCACGCTGATCTACAAGGTGAAGTTCCGCGGCACCAACTTCCCCCCCG
ACGGCCCCGTAATGCAGAAGAAGACCATGGGCTGGGAGGCCTCCACCGAGCGCCTGTACCCCCGCGACGG
CGTGCTGAAGGGCGAGATCCACCAGGCCCTGAAGCTGAAGGACGGCGGCCACTACCTGGTGGAGTTCAAG
ACCATCTACATGGCCAAGAAGCCCGTGCAGCTGCCCGGCTACTACTACGTGGACACCAAGCTGGACATCA
CCTCCCACAACGAGGACTACACCATCGTGGAACAGTACGAGCGCTCCGAGGGCCGCCACCACCTGTTCCT
GGGTAGTGCTTGGAGTCATCCACAATTCGAAAAAGGTGGAGGTTCCGGAGGTGGATCGGGAGGTTCTGCC
TGGTCTCATCCACAATTTGAGAAGTAAGGTACCGCGCGCGCCACTTCTAAATAAGCGAATTTCTTATGAT
TTATGATTTTTATTATTAAATAAGTTATAAAAAAAATAAGTGTATACAAATTTTAAAGTGACTCTTAGGT
TTTAAAACGAAAATTCTTATTCTTGAGTAACTCTTTCCTGTAGGTCAGGTTGCTTTCTCAGGTATAGTAT
GAGGTCGCTCTTATTGACCACACCTCTACCGGCAGATCCGCTAGGGATAACAGGGTAATATAGATCTGTT
TAGCTTGCCTCGTCCCCGCCGGGTCACCCGGCCAGCGACATGGAGGCCCAGAATACCCTCCTTGACAGTC
TTGACGTGCGCAGCTCAGGGGCATGATGTGACTGTCGCCCGTACATTTAGCCCATACATCCCCATGTATA
ATCATTTGCATCCATACATTTTGATGGCCGCACGGCGCGAAGCAAAAATTACGGCTCCTCGCTGCAGACC
TGCGAGCAGGGAAACGCTCCCCTCACAGACGCGTTGAATTGTCCCCACGCCGCGCCCCTGTAGAGAAATA
TAAAAGGTTAGGATTTGCCACTGAGGTTCTTCTTTCATATACTTCCTTTTAAAATCTTGCTAGGATACAG
TTCTCACATCACATCCGAACATAAACAACCATGGGTAGGAGGGCTTTTGTAGAAAGAAATACGAACGAAA
CGAAAATCAGCGTTGCCATCGCTTTGGACAAAGCTCCCTTACCTGAAGAGTCGAATTTTATTGATGAACT
TATAACTTCCAAGCATACAAACCAAAAGGGAGAACAAGTAATCCAAGTAGACACGGGAATTGGATTCTTG
GATCACATGTATCATGCACTGGCTAAACATGCAGGCTGGAGCTTACGACTTTACTCAAGAGGTGATTTAA
TCATCGATGATCATCACACTGCAGAAGATACTGCTATTGCACTTGGTATTGCATTCAAGCAGGCTATGAG
TAACTTTGCCGGCGTTAAAAGATTTGGACATGCTTATTGTCCACTTGACGAAGCTCTTTCTAGAAGCGTA
GTTGACTTGTCGGGACGGCCCTATGCTGTTATCGATTTGGGATTAAAGCGTGAAAAGGTTGGGGAATTGT
CCTGTGAAATGATCCCTCACTTACTATATTCCTTTTCGGTAGCAGCTGGAATTACTTTGCATGTTACCTG
CTTATATGGTAGTAATGACCATCATCGTGCTGAAAGCGCTTTTAAATCTCTGGCTGTTGCCATGCGCGCG
GCTACTAGTCTTACTGGAAGTTCTGAAGTCCCAAGCACGAAGGGAGTGTTGTAAAGAGTACTGACAATAA
AAAGATTCTTGTTTTCAAGAACTTGTCATTTGTATAGTTTTTTTATATTGTAGTTGTTCTATTTTAATCA
AATGTTAGCGTGATTTATATTTTTTTTCGCCTCGACATCATCTGCCCAGATGCGAAGTTAAGTGCGCAGA
AAGTAATATCATGCGTCAATCGTATGTGAATGCTGGTCGCTATACTGCTGTCGATTCGATACTAACGCCG
CCATCCAGTTTAAACGAGCTCGAATTCATCGATGATATCAGATCCACTAGTGGCCTATGCGGCCGCGGAT
CTGCCGGTCTCCCTATAGTGAGTCGTATTAATTTCGATAAGCCAGGTTAACCTGCATTAATGAATCGGCC
AACGCGCGGGGAGAGGCGGTTTGCGTATTGGGCGCTCTTCCGCTTCCTCGCTCACTGACTCGCTGCGCTC
GGTCGTTCGGCTGCGGCGAGCGGTATCAGCTCACTCAAAGGCGGTAATACGGTTATCCACAGAATCAGGG
GATAACGCAGGAAAGAACATGTGAGCAAAAGGCCAGCAAAAGGCCAGGAACCGTAAAAAGGCCGCGTTGC
TGGCGTTTTTCCATAGGCTCCGCCCCCCTGACGAGCATCACAAAAATCGACGCTCAAGTCAGAGGTGGCG
AAACCCGACAGGACTATAAAGATACCAGGCGTTTCCCCCTGGAAGCTCCCTCGTGCGCTCTCCTGTTCCG
ACCCTGCCGCTTACCGGATACCTGTCCGCCTTTCTCCCTTCGGGAAGCGTGGCGCTTTCTCAATGCTCAC
GCTGTAGGTATCTCAGTTCGGTGTAGGTCGTTCGCTCCAAGCTGGGCTGTGTGCACGAACCCCCCGTTCA
GCCCGACCGCTGCGCCTTATCCGGTAACTATCGTCTTGAGTCCAACCCGGTAAGACACGACTTATCGCCA
CTGGCAGCAGCCACTGGTAACAGGATTAGCAGAGCGAGGTATGTAGGCGGTGCTACAGAGTTCTTGAAGT
GGTGGCCTAACTACGGCTACACTAGAAGGACAGTATTTGGTATCTGCGCTCTGCTGAAGCCAGTTACCTT
CGGAAAAAGAGTTGGTAGCTCTTGATCCGGCAAACAAACCACCGCTGGTAGCGGTGGTTTTTTTGTTTGC
AAGCAGCAGATTACGCGCAGAAAAAAAGGATCTCAAGAAGATCCTTTGATCTTTTCTACGGGGTCTGACG
CTCAGTGGAACGAAAACTCACGTTAAGGGATTTTGGTCATGAGATTATCAAAAAGGATCTTCACCTAGAT
CCTTTTAAATTAAAAATGAAGTTTTAAATCAATCTAAAGTATATATGAGTAAACTTGGTCTGACAGTTAC
CAATGCTTAATCAGTGAGGCACCTATCTCAGCGATCTGTCTATTTCGTTCATCCATAGTTGCCTGACTCC
CCGTCGTGTAGATAACTACGATACGGGAGGGCTTACCATCTGGCCCCAGTGCTGCAATGATACCGCGAGA
CCCACGCTCACCGGCTCCAGATTTATCAGCAATAAACCAGCCAGCCGGAAGGGCCGAGCGCAGAAGTGGT
CCTGCAACTTTATCCGCCTCCATCCAGTCTATTAATTGTTGCCGGGAAGCTAGAGTAAGTAGTTCGCCAG
TTAATAGTTTGCGCAACGTTGTTGCCATTGCTACAGGCATCGTGGTGTCACGCTCGTCGTTTGGTATGGC
TTCATTCAGCTCCGGTTCCCAACGATCAAGGCGAGTTACATGATCCCCCATGTTGTGCAAAAAAGCGGTT
AGCTCCTTCGGTCCTCCGATCGTTGTCAGAAGTAAGTTGGCCGCAGTGTTATCACTCATGGTTATGGCAG
CACTGCATAATTCTCTTACTGTCATGCCATCCGTAAGATGCTTTTCTGTGACTGGTGAGTACTCAACCAA
GTCATTCTGAGAATAGTGTATGCGGCGACCGAGTTGCTCTTGCCCGGCGTCAATACGGGATAATACCGCG
CCACATAGCAGAACTTTAAAAGTGCTCATCATTGGAAAACGTTCTTCGGGGCGAAAACTCTCAAGGATCT
TACCGCTGTTGAGATCCAGTTCGATGTAACCCACTCGTGCACCCAACTGATCTTCAGCATCTTTTACTTT
CACCAGCGTTTCTGGGTGAGCAAAAACAGGAAGGCAAAATGCCGCAAAAAAGGGAATAAGGGCGACACGG
AAATGTTGAATACTCATACTCTTCCTTTTTCAATATTATTGAAGCATTTATCAGGGTTATTGTCTCATGA
GCGGATACATATTTGAATGTATTTAGAAAAATAAACAAATAGGGGTTCCGCGCACATTTCCCCGAAAAGT
GCCACCTGACGTCTAAGAAACCATTATTATCATGACATTAACCTATAAAAATAGGCGTATCACGAGGCCC
TTTCGTCTCGCGCGTTTCGGTGATGACGGTGAAAACCTCTGACACATGCAGCTCCCGGAGACGGTCACAG
CTTGTCTGTAAGCGGATGCCGGGAGCAGACAAGCCCGTCAGGGCGCGTCAGCGGGTGTTGGCGGGTGTCG
GGGCTGGCTTAACTATGCGGCATCAGAGCAGATTGTACTGAGAGTGCACCATATGGACATATTGTCGTTA
GAACGCGGCTACAATTAATACATAACCTTATGTATCATACACATACGATTTAGGTGACACTATAGAACGC
GGCCGCCAGCTGAAGCTTCGTACGCTGCAGGTCGACGGATCGGTGACGGTGCTGGT
Features (pLannotate 1.2.2; 14 found; start..end, strand, type, name):
     10..1401    +  CDS            tdimer2(12): tdimer2(12) is a basic (constitutively fluorescent) orange fluorescent protein published in 2002, derived from Discosoma sp.. It has low acid sensitivity.
   1426..1466    +  CDS            Twin-Strep-tag (fragment): two Strep-Tag®II moieties connected by a linker for enhanced binding to Strep-Tactin®, an engineered form of streptavidin (Schmidt et al., 2013)
   1525..1712    +  terminator     ADH1 terminator: S. cerevisiae ADH1; transcription terminator for the S. cerevisiae alcohol dehydrogenase 1 (ADH1) gene
   1787..2130    +  promoter       TEF promoter: Ashbya gossypii TEF promoter
   2131..2784    +  CDS            S. pombe his5: imidazoleglycerol-phosphate dehydratase, required for histidine biosynthesis; Schizosaccharomyces pombe his5; yeast auxotrophic marker; corresponds to S. cerevisiae HIS3
   2790..2987    +  terminator     TEF terminator: Ashbya gossypii TEF terminator
   3092..3110    -  promoter       T7 promoter: promoter for bacteriophage T7 RNA polymerase
   3132..3185    -  CDS            lacI (fragment): lac repressor; lacI; The lac repressor binds to the lac operator to inhibit transcription in E. coli. This inhibition can be relieved by adding lactose or isopropyl-β-D-thiogalactopyranoside (IPTG).
   3368..3956    -  rep_origin     ori: high-copy-number ColE1/pMB1/pBR322/pUC origin of replication
   4127..4987    -  CDS            AmpR: β-lactamase; bla; confers resistance to ampicillin, carbenicillin, and related antibiotics
   4988..5092    -  promoter       AmpR promoter: bla
   5187..5222    +  CDS            rop (fragment): Rop protein, which maintains plasmids at low copy number; rop
   5324..5375    +  misc_feature   bom (fragment): basis of mobility region from pBR322
   5438..5456    +  promoter       SP6 promoter: promoter for bacteriophage SP6 RNA polymerase
