[The description below was written by a language model from this plasmid's Addgene catalogue record and pLannotate feature annotations shown in this document.]
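Description:
pGS1623 is a 5.5 kb E. coli cloning vector that serves as a PCR template for C-terminal tagging of endogenous genes in Saccharomyces cerevisiae by homologous recombination. It carries no yeast origin of replication and is not meant to be maintained in yeast. In bacteria it is propagated at high copy from a ColE1/pUC-type origin under ampicillin selection (AmpR with its own bla promoter). Short annotated fragments of lacI, rop and the pBR322 bom region are backbone remnants. SP6 and T7 promoters flank the cassette region. The plasmid was derived from pGS1613 by site-directed mutagenesis, and part of it traces back to the pKT146 yeast tagging plasmid.

The tagging module has no promoter of its own, because the tag is intended to be fused in frame to the 3' end of a chromosomal open reading frame and expressed from that gene's native promoter. It begins with tdimer2(12), a tandem-dimer orange fluorescent protein derived from Discosoma, followed by a Twin-Strep tag. This tag consists of two Strep-tag II units joined by a linker and gives stronger binding to Strep-Tactin; the automated annotation matches only a fragment of it, and the depositor notes that the sequence was adapted from commercial plasmids. The S. cerevisiae ADH1 terminator closes the fusion transcript. Downstream lies the selection cassette, in which Schizosaccharomyces pombe his5 is driven by the Ashbya gossypii TEF promoter and ended by the TEF terminator. This marker complements S. cerevisiae his3 auxotrophy, allowing integrants to be selected by histidine prototrophy.

Such a cassette is typically amplified with primers carrying homology to the target locus and then transformed into yeast. The tagged protein can be followed by fluorescence and affinity-purified through the Twin-Strep tag to characterise endogenous macromolecular assemblies.
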