Addgene plasmid #63795: pGS1623
Purpose: Vector to create a cassette for homologous recombination in S. cerevisiae; adds a C-terminal tDimer2 Twin-Strep tag followed by HIS5 selection marker
Depositing lab: Monika Golas & Bjoern Sander. Depositing organization: Aarhus University. Publication: Strep-tag II and Twin-Strep Based Cassettes for Protein Tagging by Homologous Recombination and Characterization of Endogenous Macromolecular Assemblies in Saccharomyces cerevisiae. Rai J, Pemmasani JK, Voronovsky A, Jensen IS, Manavalan A, Nyengaard JR, Golas MM, Sander B. Mol Biotechnol. 2014 Jun 27. 10.1007/s12033-014-9778-5 PubMed 24969434.
Backbone
  Vector backbone: pGS1613
  Backbone size w/o insert (bp): 5456
  Total vector size (bp): 5516
  Vector type: E. coli cloning vector
  Selectable markers: SpHIS5
Growth in bacteria
  Bacterial resistance: Ampicillin, 100 μg/mL
  Growth temperature: 37°C
  Growth strain: DH5alpha
  Copy number: High Copy
Gene/Insert
  Gene/Insert name: tDimer2-Twin-Strep tag followed by HIS5
  Species: Synthetic
  Promoter: none
  Tag / fusion protein: tDimer2-Twin-Strep (C terminal on backbone)
  Cloning method: Unknown
  Sequencing primers: 5′ CGATTTAGGTGACACTATAG; 3′ gcaacctgacctacaggaaagag
Resource information
  A portion of this plasmid was derived from a plasmid made by: Mark A. Sheff and Kurt S. Thorn (pKT146)
Terms and licenses: Academic/Nonprofit Terms; Industry Terms: Not Available to Industry
Depositor comments: Derived from plasmid pGS1613 by site-directed mutagenesis. The Twin-Strep tag sequence is adapted from the sequence of commercial Twin-Strep tag plasmids offered by IBA, Goettingen, Germany.
How to cite: pGS1623 was a gift from Monika Golas & Bjoern Sander (Addgene plasmid # 63795 ; http://n2t.net/addgene:63795 ; RRID:Addgene_63795)
