>Addgene plasmid #63795 | pGS1623 | addgene partial sequence | sequence record 110129 | T7 5'-TAATACGACTCACTATAGGG-3'
GGCCGCATAGGCCACTAGTGGATCTGATATCATCGATGAATTCGAGCTCGTTTAAACTGGATGGCGGCGT
TAGTATCGAATCGACAGCAGTATAGCGACCAGCATTCACATACGATTGACGCATGATATTACTTTCTGCG
CACTTAACTTCGCATCTGGGCAGATGATGTCGAGGCGAAAAAAAATATAAATCACGCTAACATTTGATTA
AAATAGAACAACTACAATATAAAAAAACTATACAAATGACAAGTTCTTGAAAACAAGAATCTTTTTATTG
TCAGTACTCTTTACAACACTCCCTTCGTGCTTGGGACTTCAGAACTTCCAGTAAGACTAGTAGCCGCGCG
CATGGCAACAGCCAGAGATTTAAAAGCGCTTTCAGCACGATGATGGTCATTACTACCATATAAGCAGGTA
ACATGCAAAGTAATTCCAGCTGCTACCGAAAAGGAATATAGTAAGTGAGGGATCATTTCACAGGACAATT
CCCCAACCTTTTCACGCTTTAATCCCAAATCGATAACAGCATAGGGCCGTCCCGACAAGTCAACTACGCT
TCTAGAAAGAGCTTCGTCAAGTGGACAATAAGCATGTCCAAATCTTTTAACGCCGGCAAAGTTACTCATA
GCCTGCTTGAATGCAATACCAAGTGCAATAGCAGTATCTTCTGCAGTGTGATGATCATCGATGATTAAAT
CACCTCTTGAGTAAAGTCGTAAGCTCCAGCCTGCATGTTTAGCCAGTGCATGATACATGTGATCCAAGAA
TCCAATTCCCGTGTCTACTTGGATTACTTGTTCTCCCTTTTGGTTTGTATGCTTGGAAGTTATAAGTTCA
TCAATAAAATTCGACTCTTCAGGTAAGGGAGCTTTGTCCAAAGCGATGGCAACGCTGATTTTCGTTTCGT
TCGTATTTCTTTCTACAAAAGCCCTCCTACCCATGGTTGTTTATGTTCGGATGTGATGTGAGAACTGTAT
CCTAGCAAGATTTTAAAAGGAAGTATATGAAAGAAGAACC
