>Addgene plasmid #63795 | pGS1623 | addgene partial sequence | sequence record 110130 | Sp6 5'-ATTTAGGTGACACTATAG-3'
TTCGTACGCTGCAGGTCGACGGATCGGTGACGGTGCTGGTTTAATTAACATGGTGGCCTCCTCCGAGGAC
GTCATCAAAGAGTTCATGCGCTTCAAGGTGCGCATGGAGGGCTCCGTGAACGGCCACGAGTTCGAGATCG
AGGGCGAGGGCGAGGGCCGCCCCTACGAGGGCACCCAGACCGCCAAGCTGAAGGTGACCAAGGGCGGCCC
CCTGCCCTTCGCCTGGGACATCCTGTCCCCCCAGTTCCAGTACGGCTCCAAGGCGTACGTGAAGCACCCC
GCCGACATCCCCGACTACAAGAAGCTGTCCTTCCCCGAGGGCTTCAAGTGGGAGCGCGTGATGAACTTCG
AGGACGGCGGCGTGGTGACCGTGACCCAGGACTCCTCCCTGCAGGACGGCACGCTGATCTACAAGGTGAA
GTTCCGCGGCACCAACTTCCCCCCCGACGGCCCCGTAATGCAGAAGAAGACCATGGGCTGGGAGGCCTCC
ACCGAGCGCCTGTACCCCCGCGACGGCGTGCTGAAGGGCGAGATCCACCAGGCCCTGAAGCTGAAGGACG
GCGGCCACTACCTGGTGGAGTTCAAGACCATCTACATGGCCAAGAAGCCCGTGCAGCTGCCCGGCTACTA
CTACGTGGACACCAAGCTGGACATCACCTCCCACAACGAGGACTACACCATCGTGGAACAGTACGAGCGC
TCCGAGGGCCGCCACCACCTGTTCCTGGG
