>Addgene plasmid #63795 | pGS1623 | addgene partial sequence | sequence record 110132 | pHybLex_rev 5'-GAGTCACTTTAAAATTTGTATACAC-3'
ACTTATTTAATAATAAAAATCATAAATCATAAGAAATTCGCTTATTTAGAAGTGGCGCGCGCGGTACCTT
ACTTCTCAAATTGTGGATGAGACCAGGCAGAACCTCCCGATCCACCTCCGGAACCTCCACCTTTTTCGAA
TTGTGGATGACTCCAAGCACTACCCAGGAACAGGTGGTGGCGGCCCTCGGAGCGCTCGTACTGTTCCACG
ATGGTGTAGTCCTCGTTGTGGGAGGTGATGTCCAGCTTGGTGTCCACGTAGTAGTAGCCGGGCAGCTGCA
CGGGCTTCTTGGCCATGTAGATGGTCTTGAACTCCACCAGGTAGTGGCCGCCGTCCTTCAGCTTCAGGGC
CTGGTGGATCTCGCCCTTCAGCACGCCGTCGCGGGGGTACAGGCGCTCGGTGGAGGCCTCCCAGCCCATG
GTCTTCTTCTGCATTACGGGGCCGTCGGGGGGGAAGTTGGTGCCGCGGAACTTCACCTTGTAGATCAGCG
TGCCGTCCTGCAGGGAGGAGTCCTGGGTCACGGTCACCACGCCGCCGTCCTCGAAGTTCATCACGCGCTC
CCACTTGAAGCCCTCGGGGAAGGACAGCTTCTTGTAGTCGGGGATGTCGGCGGGGTGCTTCACGTACGCC
TTGGAGCCGTACTGGAACTGGGGGGACAGGATGTCCCAGGCGAAGGGCAGGGGGCCGCCCTTGGTCACCT
TCAGCTTGGCGGTCTGGGTGCCCTCGTAGGGGCGGCCCTCGCCCTCGCCCTCGATCTCGAACTCGTGGCC
GTTCACGGAGCCCTCCATGCGCACCTTGAAGCGCATGAACTCTTTGATGACGTCCTCGGAGGAGGCGGTG
CCGGAGCTGCCGCTGCCGGTGCTGCCGGTGCCATGCCCCAGGAACAGGTGGTGGCGGCCCTCGGAGCGCT
CGTACTGTTCCACGA
